>Addgene plasmid #120505 | EF1a_MYC deltaMBII_P2A_Hygro_Barcode | addgene full sequence | sequence record 234918 | Addgene NGS Result
GTCGACGGATCGGGAGATCTCCCGATCCCCTATGGTGCACTCTCAGTACAATCTGCTCTGATGCCGCATA
GTTAAGCCAGTATCTGCTCCCTGCTTGTGTGTTGGAGGTCGCTGAGTAGTGCGCGAGCAAAATTTAAGCT
ACAACAAGGCAAGGCTTGACCGACAATTGCATGAAGAATCTGCTTAGGGTTAGGCGTTTTGCGCTGCTTC
GCGATGTACGGGCCAGATATACGCGTTGACATTGATTATTGACTAGTTATTAATAGTAATCAATTACGGG
GTCATTAGTTCATAGCCCATATATGGAGTTCCGCGTTACATAACTTACGGTAAATGGCCCGCCTGGCTGA
CCGCCCAACGACCCCCGCCCATTGACGTCAATAATGACGTATGTTCCCATAGTAACGCCAATAGGGACTT
TCCATTGACGTCAATGGGTGGAGTATTTACGGTAAACTGCCCACTTGGCAGTACATCAAGTGTATCATAT
GCCAAGTACGCCCCCTATTGACGTCAATGACGGTAAATGGCCCGCCTGGCATTATGCCCAGTACATGACC
TTATGGGACTTTCCTACTTGGCAGTACATCTACGTATTAGTCATCGCTATTACCATGGTGATGCGGTTTT
GGCAGTACATCAATGGGCGTGGATAGCGGTTTGACTCACGGGGATTTCCAAGTCTCCACCCCATTGACGT
CAATGGGAGTTTGTTTTGGCACCAAAATCAACGGGACTTTCCAAAATGTCGTAACAACTCCGCCCCATTG
ACGCAAATGGGCGGTAGGCGTGTACGGTGGGAGGTCTATATAAGCAGCGCGTTTTGCCTGTACTGGGTCT
CTCTGGTTAGACCAGATCTGAGCCTGGGAGCTCTCTGGCTAACTAGGGAACCCACTGCTTAAGCCTCAAT
AAAGCTTGCCTTGAGTGCTTCAAGTAGTGTGTGCCCGTCTGTTGTGTGACTCTGGTAACTAGAGATCCCT
CAGACCCTTTTAGTCAGTGTGGAAAATCTCTAGCAGTGGCGCCCGAACAGGGACTTGAAAGCGAAAGGGA
AACCAGAGGAGCTCTCTCGACGCAGGACTCGGCTTGCTGAAGCGCGCACGGCAAGAGGCGAGGGGCGGCG
ACTGGTGAGTACGCCAAAAATTTTGACTAGCGGAGGCTAGAAGGAGAGAGATGGGTGCGAGAGCGTCAGT
ATTAAGCGGGGGAGAATTAGATCGCGATGGGAAAAAATTCGGTTAAGGCCAGGGGGAAAGAAAAAATATA
AATTAAAACATATAGTATGGGCAAGCAGGGAGCTAGAACGATTCGCAGTTAATCCTGGCCTGTTAGAAAC
ATCAGAAGGCTGTAGACAAATACTGGGACAGCTACAACCATCCCTTCAGACAGGATCAGAAGAACTTAGA
TCATTATATAATACAGTAGCAACCCTCTATTGTGTGCATCAAAGGATAGAGATAAAAGACACCAAGGAAG
CTTTAGACAAGATAGAGGAAGAGCAAAACAAAAGTAAGACCACCGCACAGCAAGCGGCCGCTGATCTTCA
GACCTGGAGGAGGAGATATGAGGGACAATTGGAGAAGTGAATTATATAAATATAAAGTAGTAAAAATTGA
ACCATTAGGAGTAGCACCCACCAAGGCAAAGAGAAGAGTGGTGCAGAGAGAAAAAAGAGCAGTGGGAATA
GGAGCTTTGTTCCTTGGGTTCTTGGGAGCAGCAGGAAGCACTATGGGCGCAGCGTCAATGACGCTGACGG
TACAGGCCAGACAATTATTGTCTGGTATAGTGCAGCAGCAGAACAATTTGCTGAGGGCTATTGAGGCGCA
ACAGCATCTGTTGCAACTCACAGTCTGGGGCATCAAGCAGCTCCAGGCAAGAATCCTGGCTGTGGAAAGA
TACCTAAAGGATCAACAGCTCCTGGGGATTTGGGGTTGCTCTGGAAAACTCATTTGCACCACTGCTGTGC
CTTGGAATGCTAGTTGGAGTAATAAATCTCTGGAACAGATTTGGAATCACACGACCTGGATGGAGTGGGA
CAGAGAAATTAACAATTACACAAGCTTAATACACTCCTTAATTGAAGAATCGCAAAACCAGCAAGAAAAG
AATGAACAAGAATTATTGGAATTAGATAAATGGGCAAGTTTGTGGAATTGGTTTAACATAACAAATTGGC
TGTGGTATATAAAATTATTCATAATGATAGTAGGAGGCTTGGTAGGTTTAAGAATAGTTTTTGCTGTACT
TTCTATAGTGAATAGAGTTAGGCAGGGATATTCACCATTATCGTTTCAGACCCACCTCCCAACCCCGAGG
GGACCCGACAGGCCCGAAGGAATAGAAGAAGAAGGTGGAGAGAGAGACAGAGACAGATCCATTCGATTAG
TGAACGGATCGGCACTGCGTGCGCCAATTCTGCAGACAAATGGCAGTATTCATCCACAATTTTAAAAGAA
AAGGGGGGATTGGGGGGTACAGTGCAGGGGAAAGAATAGTAGACATAATAGCAACAGACATACAAACTAA
AGAATTACAAAAACAAATTACAAAAATTCAAAATTTTCGGGTTTATTACAGGGACAGCAGAGATCCAGTT
TGGTTAATTAATCGATAAGCTTTGCAAAGATGGATAAAGTTTTAAACAGAGAGGAATCTTTGCAGCTAAT
GGACCTTCTAGGTCTTGAAAGGAGTGGGAATTGGCTCCGGTGCCCGTCAGTGGGCAGAGCGCACATCGCC
CACAGTCCCCGAGAAGTTGGGGGGAGGGGTCGGCAATTGAACCGGTGCCTAGAGAAGGTGGCGCGGGGTA
AACTGGGAAAGTGATGTCGTGTACTGGCTCCGCCTTTTTCCCGAGGGTGGGGGAGAACCGTATATAAGTG
CAGTAGTCGCCGTGAACGTTCTTTTTCGCAACGGGTTTGCCGCCAGAACACAGGTAAGTGCCGTGTGTGG
TTCCCGCGGGCCTGGCCTCTTTACGGGTTATGGCCCTTGCGTGCCTTGAATTACTTCCACCTGGCTGCAG
TACGTGATTCTTGATCCCGAGCTTCGGGTTGGAAGTGGGTGGGAGAGTTCGAGGCCTTGCGCTTAAGGAG
CCCCTTCGCCTCGTGCTTGAGTTGAGGCCTGGCCTGGGCGCTGGGGCCGCCGCGTGCGAATCTGGTGGCA
CCTTCGCGCCTGTCTCGCTGCTTTCGATAAGTCTCTAGCCATTTAAAATTTTTGATGACCTGCTGCGACG
CTTTTTTTCTGGCAAGATAGTCTTGTAAATGCGGGCCAAGATCTGCACACTGGTATTTCGGTTTTTGGGG
CCGCGGGCGGCGACGGGGCCCGTGCGTCCCAGCGCACATGTTCGGCGAGGCGGGGCCTGCGAGCGCGGCC
ACCGAGAATCGGACGGGGGTAGTCTCAAGCTGGCCGGCCTGCTCTGGTGCCTGGCCTCGCGCCGCCGTGT
ATCGCCCCGCCCTGGGCGGCAAGGCTGGCCCGGTCGGCACCAGTTGCGTGAGCGGAAAGATGGCCGCTTC
CCGGCCCTGCTGCAGGGAGCTCAAAATGGAGGACGCGGCGCTCGGGAGAGCGGGCGGGTGAGTCACCCAC
ACAAAGGAAAAGGGCCTTTCCGTCCTCAGCCGTCGCTTCATGTGACTCCACGGAGTACCGGGCGCCGTCC
AGGCACCTCGATTAGTTCTCGAGCTTTTGGAGTACGTCGTCTTTAGGTTGGGGGGAGGGGTTTTATGCGA
TGGAGTTTCCCCACACTGAGTGGGTGGAGACTGAAGTTAGGCCAGCTTGGCACTTGATGTAATTCTCCTT
GGAATTTGCCCTTTTTGAGTTTGGATCTTGGTTCATTCTCAAGCCTCAGACAGTGGTTCAAAGTTTTTTT
CTTCCATTTCAGGTGTCGTGAGGAATTAGCTTGGTACTAATACGACTCACTATAGGGAGACCCAAGCTGG
CTAGGTAAGCTTGATATCGAATTCCTGCAGCCCGGGGGATCCCGCCACCATGCCCCTCAACGTTAGCTTC
ACCAACAGGAACTATGACCTCGACTACGACTCGGTGCAGCCGTATTTCTACTGCGACGAGGAGGAGAACT
TCTACCAGCAGCAGCAGCAGAGCGAGCTGCAGCCCCCGGCGCCCAGCGAGGATATCTGGAAGAAATTCGA
GCTGCTGCCCACCCCGCCCCTGTCCCCTAGCCGCCGCTCCGGGCTCTGCTCGCCCTCCTACGTTGCGGTC
ACACCCTTCTCCCTTCGGGGAGACAACGACGGCGGTGGCGGGAGCTTCTCCACGGCCGACCAGCTGGAGA
TGGTGACCGAGCTGCTGGGAGGAGACATGGTGAACCAGAGTTTCATCTGCGACCCGGACGACGAGACCTT
CATCAAAAACATCGGATCAGGTAGCGGTCTCGTCTCAGAGAAGCTGGCCTCCTACCAGGCTGCGCGCAAA
GACAGCGGCAGCCCGAACCCCGCCCGCGGCCACAGCGTCTGCTCCACCTCCAGCTTGTACCTGCAGGATC
TGAGCGCCGCCGCCTCAGAGTGCATCGACCCCTCGGTGGTCTTCCCCTACCCTCTCAACGACAGCAGCTC
GCCCAAGTCCTGCGCCTCGCAAGACTCCAGCGCCTTCTCTCCGTCCTCGGATTCTCTGCTCTCCTCGACG
GAGTCCTCCCCGCAGGGCAGCCCCGAGCCCCTGGTGCTCCATGAGGAGACACCGCCCACCACCAGCAGCG
ACTCTGAGGAGGAACAAGAAGATGAGGAAGAAATCGATGTTGTTTCTGTGGAAAAGAGGCAGGCTCCTGG
CAAAAGGTCAGAGTCTGGATCACCTTCTGCTGGAGGCCACAGCAAACCTCCTCACAGCCCACTGGTCCTC
AAGAGGTGCCACGTCTCCACACATCAGCACAACTACGCAGCGCCTCCCTCCACTCGGAAGGACTATCCTG
CTGCCAAGAGGGTCAAGTTGGACAGTGTCAGAGTCCTGAGACAGATCAGCAACAACCGAAAATGCACCAG
CCCCAGGTCCTCGGACACCGAGGAGAATGTCAAGAGGCGAACACACAACGTCTTGGAGCGCCAGAGGAGG
AACGAGCTAAAACGGAGCTTTTTTGCCCTGCGTGACCAGATCCCGGAGTTGGAAAACAATGAAAAGGCCC
CCAAGGTAGTTATCCTTAAAAAAGCCACAGCATACATCCTGTCCGTCCAAGCAGAGGAGCAAAAGCTCAT
TTCTGAAGAGGACTTGTTGCGGAAACGACGAGAACAGTTGAAACACAAACTTGAACAGCTACGGAACTCT
TGTGCGGGATCCGGCGCAACAAACTTCTCTCTGCTGAAACAAGCCGGAGATGTCGAAGAGAATCCTGGAC
CGATGAAAAAGCCTGAACTCACCGCGACGTCTGTCGAGAAGTTTCTGATCGAAAAGTTCGACAGCGTCTC
CGACCTGATGCAGCTCTCGGAGGGCGAAGAATCTCGTGCTTTCAGCTTCGATGTAGGAGGGCGTGGATAT
GTCCTGCGGGTAAATAGCTGCGCCGATGGTTTCTACAAAGATCGTTATGTTTATCGGCACTTTGCATCGG
CCGCGCTCCCGATTCCGGAAGTGCTTGACATTGGGGAATTCAGCGAGAGCCTGACCTATTGCATCTCCCG
CCGTGCACAGGGTGTCACGTTGCAAGACCTGCCTGAAACCGAACTGCCCGCTGTTCTGCAGCCGGTCGCG
GAGGCCATGGATGCGATCGCTGCGGCCGATCTTAGCCAGACGAGCGGGTTCGGCCCATTCGGACCGCAAG
GAATCGGTCAATACACTACATGGCGTGATTTCATATGCGCGATTGCTGATCCCCATGTGTATCACTGGCA
AACTGTGATGGACGACACCGTCAGTGCGTCCGTCGCGCAGGCTCTCGATGAGCTGATGCTTTGGGCCGAG
GACTGCCCCGAAGTCCGGCACCTCGTGCACGCGGATTTCGGCTCCAACAATGTCCTGACGGACAATGGCC
GCATAACAGCGGTCATTGACTGGAGCGAGGCGATGTTCGGGGATTCCCAATACGAGGTCGCCAACATCTT
CTTCTGGAGGCCGTGGTTGGCTTGTATGGAGCAGCAGACGCGCTACTTCGAGCGGAGGCATCCGGAGCTT
GCAGGATCGCCGCGGCTCCGGGCGTATATGCTCCGCATTGGTCTTGACCAACTCTATCAGAGCTTGGTTG
ACGGCAATTTCGATGATGCAGCTTGGGCGCAGGGTCGATGCGACGCAATCGTCCGATCCGGAGCCGGGAC
TGTCGGGCGTACACAAATCGCCCGCAGAAGCGCGGCCGTCTGGACCGATGGCTGTGTAGAAGTACTCGCC
GATAGTGGAAACCGACGCCCCAGCACTCGTCCGAGGGCAAAGGAATAAGTTAGAACTATTTCCTGGCTGT
TACGCGACATTCACTACTCGTTTATTCTACTGACGGGCTTGTTAAACAGTGAACCGCCCGCCCCACGACC
CGCAGCGCCCGACCGAAAGGAGCGCACGACCCCATGCATCGAACAAAAGAAAAGGGGGGACTGGAAGGGC
TAATTCACTCCCAACGAAGACAAGATATCATAACTTCGTATAGCATACATTATACGAAGTTATCGGCTAG
CTGGTCCGGACTGTACTGGGTCTCTCTGGTTAGACCAGATCTGAGCCTGGGAGCTCTCTGGCTAACTAGG
GAACCCACTGCTTAAGCCTCAATAAAGCTTGCCTTGAGTGCTTCAAGTAGTGTGTGCCCGTCTGTTGTGT
GACTCTGGTAACTAGAGATCCCTCAGACCCTTTTAGTCAGTGTGGAAAATCTCTAGCAGGGCCCGTTTAA
ACCCGCTGATCAGCCTCGACTGTGCCTTCTAGTTGCCAGCCATCTGTTGTTTGCCCCTCCCCCGTGCCTT
CCTTGACCCTGGAAGGTGCCACTCCCACTGTCCTTTCCTAATAAAATGAGGAAATTGCATCGCATTGTCT
GAGTAGGTGTCATTCTATTCTGGGGGGTGGGGTGGGGCAGGACAGCAAGGGGGAGGATTGGGAAGACAAT
AGCAGGCATGCTGGGGATGCGGTGGGCTCTATGGCTTCTGAGGCGGAAAGAACCAGCTGGGGCTCTAGGG
GGTATCCCC
[124 nt withheld, positions 7080-7203]
C
[91 nt withheld, positions 7205-7295]
A
[49 nt withheld, positions 7297-7345]
CCTTTGACGTTGGAGTCCACGTTCTTT
[37 nt withheld, positions 7373-7409]
ACCCTATCTCGGTCTATTCTTTTGATTTATAAGGGATTTTGCCGATTTCGGCCTATTGGTTAAAAAATGA
GCTGATTTAACAAAAATTTAACGCGAATTAATTCTGTGGAATGTGTGTCAGTTAGGGTGTGGAAAGTCCC
CAGGCTCCCCAGCAGGCAGAAGTATGCAAAGCATGCATCTCAATTAGTCAGCAACCAGGTGTGGAAAGTC
CCCAGGCTCCCCAGCAGGCAGAAGTATGCAAAGCATGCATCTCAATTAGTCAGCAACCATAGTCCCGCCC
CTAACTCCGCCCATCCCGCCCCTAACTCCGCCCAGTTCCGCCCATTCTCCGCCCCATGGCTGACTAATTT
TTTTTATTTATGCAGAGGCCGAGGCCGCCTCTGCCTCTGAGCTATTCCAGAAGTAGTGAGGAGGCTTTTT
TGGAGGCCTAGGCTTTTGCAAAAAGCTCCCGGGAGCTTGTATATCCATTTTCGGATCTGATCAGCACGTG
TTGACAATTAATCATCGGCATAGTATATCGGCATAGTATAATACGACAAGGTGAGGAACTAAACCATGGC
CAAGTTGACCAGTGCCGTTCCGGTGCTCACCGCGCGCGACGTCGCCGGAGCGGTCGAGTTCTGGACCGAC
CGGCTCGGGTTCTCCCGGGACTTCGTGGAGGACGACTTCGCCGGTGTGGTCCGGGACGACGTGACCCTGT
TCATCAGCGCGGTCCAGGACCAGGTGGTGCCGGACAACACCCTGGCCTGGGTGTGGGTGCGCGGCCTGGA
CGAGCTGTACGCCGAGTGGTCGGAGGTCGTGTCCACGAACTTCCGGGACGCCTCCGGGCCGGCCATGACC
GAGATCGGCGAGCAGCCGTGGGGGCGGGAGTTCGCCCTGCGCGACCCGGCCGGCAACTGCGTGCACTTCG
TGGCCGAGGAGCAGGACTGACACGTGCTACGAGATTTCGATTCCACCGCCGCCTTCTATGAAAGGTTGGG
CTTCGGAATCGTTTTCCGGGACGCCGGCTGGATGATCCTCCAGCGCGGGGATCTCATGCTGGAGTTCTTC
GCCCACCCCAACTTGTTTATTGCAGCTTATAATGGTTACAAATAAAGCAATAGCATCACAAATTTCACAA
ATAAAGCATTTTTTTCACTGCATTCTAGTTGTGGTTTGTCCAAACTCATCAATGTATCTTATCATGTCTG
TATACCGTCGACCTCTAGCTAGAGCTTGGCGTAATCATGGTCATAGCTGTTTCCTGTGTGAAATTGTTAT
CCGCTCACAATTCCACACAACATACGAGCCGGAAGCATAAAGTGTAAAGCCTGGGGTGCCTAATGAGTGA
GCTAACTCACATTAATTGCGTTGCGCTCACTGCCCGCTTTCCAGTCGGGAAACCTGTCGTGCCAGCTGCA
TTAATGAATCGGCCAACGCGCGGGGAGAGGCGGTTTGCGTATTGGGCGCTCTTCCGCTTCCTCGCTCACT
GACTCGCTGCGCTCGGTCGTTCGGCTGCGGCGAGCGGTATCAGCTCACTCAAAGGCGGTAATACGGTTAT
CCACAGAATCAGGGGATAACGCAGGAAAGAACATGTGAGCAAAAGGCCAGCAAAAGGCCAGGAACCGTAA
AAAGGCCGCGTTGCTGGCGTTTTTCCATAGGCTCCGCCCCCCTGACGAGCATCACAAAAATCGACGCTCA
AGTCAGAGGTGGCGAAACCCGACAGGACTATAAAGATACCAGGCGTTTCCCCCTGGAAGCTCCCTCGTGC
GCTCTCCTGTTCCGACCCTGCCGCTTACCGGATACCTGTCCGCCTTTCTCCCTTCGGGAAGCGTGGCGCT
TTCTCATAGCTCACGCTGTAGGTATCTCAGTTCGGTGTAGGTCGTTCGCTCCAAGCTGGGCTGTGTGCAC
GAACCCCCCGTTCAGCCCGACCGCTGCGCCTTATCCGGTAACTATCGTCTTGAGTCCAACCCGGTAAGAC
ACGACTTATCGCCACTGGCAGCAGCCACTGGTAACAGGATTAGCAGAGCGAGGTATGTAGGCGGTGCTAC
AGAGTTCTTGAAGTGGTGGCCTAACTACGGCTACACTAGAAGAACAGTATTTGGTATCTGCGCTCTGCTG
AAGCCAGTTACCTTCGGAAAAAGAGTTGGTAGCTCTTGATCCGGCAAACAAACCACCGCTGGTAGCGGTG
GTTTTTTTGTTTGCAAGCAGCAGATTACGCGCAGAAAAAAAGGATCTCAAGAAGATCCTTTGATCTTTTC
TACGGGGTCTGACGCTCAGTGGAACGAAAACTCACGTTAAGGGATTTTGGTCATGAGATTATCAAAAAGG
ATCTTCACCTAGATCCTTTTAAATTAAAAATGAAGTTTTAAATCAATCTAAAGTATATATGAGTAAACTT
GGTCTGACAGTTACCAATGCTTAATCAGTGAGGCACCTATCTCAGCGATCTGTCTATTTCGTTCATCCAT
AGTTGCCTGACTCCCCGTCGTGTAGATAACTACGATACGGGAGGGCTTACCATCTGGCCCCAGTGCTGCA
ATGATACCGCGAGACCCACGCTCACCGGCTCCAGATTTATCAGCAATAAACCAGCCAGCCGGAAGGGCCG
AGCGCAGAAGTGGTCCTGCAACTTTATCCGCCTCCATCCAGTCTATTAATTGTTGCCGGGAAGCTAGAGT
AAGTAGTTCGCCAGTTAATAGTTTGCGCAACGTTGTTGCCATTGCTACAGGCATCGTGGTGTCACGCTCG
TCGTTTGGTATGGCTTCATTCAGCTCCGGTTCCCAACGATCAAGGCGAGTTACATGATCCCCCATGTTGT
GCAAAAAAGCGGTTAGCTCCTTCGGTCCTCCGATCGTTGTCAGAAGTAAGTTGGCCGCAGTGTTATCACT
CATGGTTATGGCAGCACTGCATAATTCTCTTACTGTCATGCCATCCGTAAGATGCTTTTCTGTGACTGGT
GAGTACTCAACCAAGTCATTCTGAGAATAGTGTATGCGGCGACCGAGTTGCTCTTGCCCGGCGTCAATAC
GGGATAATACCGCGCCACATAGCAGAACTTTAAAAGTGCTCATCATTGGAAAACGTTCTTCGGGGCGAAA
ACTCTCAAGGATCTTACCGCTGTTGAGATCCAGTTCGATGTAACCCACTCGTGCACCCAACTGATCTTCA
GCATCTTTTACTTTCACCAGCGTTTCTGGGTGAGCAAAAACAGGAAGGCAAAATGCCGCAAAAAAGGGAA
TAAGGGCGACACGGAAATGTTGAATACTCATACTCTTCCTTTTTCAATATTATTGAAGCATTTATCAGGG
TTATTGTCTCATGAGCGGATACATATTTGAATGTATTTAGAAAAATAAACAAATAGGGGTTCCGCGCACA
TTTCCCCGAAAAGTGCCACCTGAC
Features (pLannotate 1.2.2; 33 found; start..end, strand, type, name):
     31..83      -  misc_feature   bom (fragment): basis of mobility region from pBR322
    238..617     +  enhancer       CMV enhancer: human cytomegalovirus immediate early enhancer
    618..817     +  promoter       CMV promoter: human cytomegalovirus (CMV) immediate early promoter
    835..1015    +  LTR            5' LTR (truncated): truncated 5' long terminal repeat (LTR) from HIV-1
   1062..1187    +  misc_feature   HIV-1 Ψ: packaging signal of human immunodeficiency virus type 1
   1171..1534    +  CDS            HIV-1 gag (fragment): gag protein from human immunodeficiency virus 1; gag
   1680..1913    +  misc_feature   RRE: The Rev response element (RRE) of HIV-1 allows for Rev-dependent mRNA export from the nucleus to the cytoplasm.
   2290..2390    +  CDS            Rev (fragment): human immunodeficiency virus 1 (HIV-1) Rev protein; rev; enhances nuclear export of unspliced and incompletely spliced viral mRNAs
   2440..2557    +  misc_feature   cPPT/CTS: central polypurine tract and central termination sequence of HIV-1
   2620..2686    +  CDS            small t antigen (fragment): SV40 (simian virus 40) small t antigen
   2693..3871    +  promoter       EF-1α promoter: strong constitutive promoter for human elongation factor EF-1α
   3888..3906    +  promoter       T7 promoter: promoter for bacteriophage T7 RNA polymerase
   3926..3962    -  misc_feature   MCS (fragment): pBluescript multiple cloning site
   3970..5256    +  CDS            MYC: MYC_HUMAN - Also known as BHLHE39. Experimental evidence at protein level: Swiss-Prot protein existence level 1. Transcription factor that binds DNA in a non-specific manner, yet also specifically recognizes the core sequence 5'-CAC[GA]TG-3'. Activates the transcription of growth-related genes. Binds to the VEGFA promoter, promoting VEGFA production and subsequent sprouting angiogenesis (PubMed:24940000). Regulator of somatic reprogramming, controls self-renewal of embryonic stem cells. Functions with TAF6L to activate target gene expression through RNA polymerase II pause release (By similari
   5323..6345    +  CDS            hph: KHYB_ECOLX - Experimental evidence at protein level: Swiss-Prot protein existence level 1. The aminoglycoside phosphotransferases achieve inactivation of their antibiotic substrates by phosphorylation. Only phosphorylates hygromycin and closely related compounds such as demethyl analogs and destomycin. From Escherichia coli.
   6429..6542    +  CDS            nef (fragment): NEF_HV1LA - Experimental evidence at protein level: Swiss-Prot protein existence level 1. Extracellular Nef protein targets CD4(+) T-lymphocytes for apoptosis by interacting with CXCR4 surface receptors. From Human immunodeficiency virus type 1 group M subtype B (isolate Lai) (HIV-1).
   6540..6573    +  protein_bind   loxP: Cre-mediated recombination occurs in the 8-bp core sequence (GCATACAT). Cre recombinase
   6598..6778    +  LTR            5' LTR (truncated): truncated 5' long terminal repeat (LTR) from HIV-1
   6810..7034    +  polyA_signal   bGH poly(A) signal: bovine growth hormone polyadenylation signal
   7038..7059    +  promoter       SV40 promoter (fragment): SV40 enhancer and early promoter
   7080..7508    +  rep_origin     f1 ori (sequence partly withheld): f1 bacteriophage origin of replication; arrow indicates direction of (+) strand synthesis
   7522..7851    +  promoter       SV40 promoter: SV40 enhancer and early promoter
   7899..7946    +  promoter       EM7 promoter: synthetic bacterial promoter&nbsp
   7965..8339    +  CDS            BleoR: antibiotic-binding protein; Sh ble from Streptoalloteichus hindustanus; confers resistance to bleomycin, phleomycin, and Zeocin™
   8349..8474    +  CDS            ble (fragment): BLE_KLEPN - Experimental evidence at protein level: Swiss-Prot protein existence level 1. Binding protein with a strong affinity to the bleomycin family of antibiotics. Binds to CL990; an antimitotic-antibiotic compound. From Klebsiella pneumoniae.
   8469..8590    +  polyA_signal   SV40 poly(A) signal: SV40 polyadenylation signal
   8661..8683    -  protein_bind   lac operator (fragment): The lac repressor binds to the lac operator to inhibit transcription in E. coli. This inhibition can be relieved by adding lactose or isopropyl-β-D-thiogalactopyranoside (IPTG). lac repressor encoded by lacI
   8687..8717    -  promoter       lac promoter: promoter for the E. coli lac operon
   8732..8753    -  protein_bind   CAP binding site: CAP binding activates transcription in the presence of cAMP. E. coli catabolite activator protein
   8766..8858    -  CDS            lacI (fragment): lac repressor; lacI; The lac repressor binds to the lac operator to inhibit transcription in E. coli. This inhibition can be relieved by adding lactose or isopropyl-β-D-thiogalactopyranoside (IPTG).
   9041..9629    -  rep_origin     ori: high-copy-number ColE1/pMB1/pBR322/pUC origin of replication
   9800..10660   -  CDS            AmpR: β-lactamase; bla; confers resistance to ampicillin, carbenicillin, and related antibiotics
  10661..10765   -  promoter       AmpR promoter: bla
