[The description below was written by a language model from this plasmid's Addgene catalogue record and pLannotate feature annotations shown in this document.]
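Description:
EF1a_MYC deltaMBII_P2A_Hygro_Barcode is a lentiviral transfer plasmid of about 10.8 kb for stable overexpression of a human c-MYC mutant in mammalian cells. The record lists the backbone name as unknown. In bacteria it is maintained by a high-copy ColE1/pUC-type origin and selected with ampicillin (AmpR under its own promoter); an f1 origin is also present. The viral portion has a CMV enhancer/promoter fused to a truncated HIV-1 5' LTR, which drives genomic RNA production in packaging cells. This is followed by the Ψ packaging signal with a gag fragment, the Rev response element for Rev-dependent nuclear export, and the cPPT/CTS. A second truncated LTR preceded by a loxP site closes the proviral unit, with a bGH polyadenylation signal just downstream. Outside the LTRs, the backbone carries an SV40 promoter/EM7-driven BleoR (Zeocin resistance) cassette with an SV40 poly(A) signal. The catalogue entry does not list this cassette as a selectable marker.

The payload is a single EF-1α promoter-driven transcript encoding c-MYC lacking the MYC Box II domain (1,287 bp insert, introduced by Gibson assembly and flanked by retained BamHI sites). Per the construct name, this is linked through a P2A self-cleaving peptide to the hygromycin phosphotransferase gene (hph). Transduced cells can therefore be selected with hygromycin while producing both proteins from one mRNA. The P2A and the barcode are not annotated as separate features in the table. According to the record, the barcode allows the expressed transcript to be detected in single-cell RNA-seq. The associated work describes pooled overexpression screens with paired fitness and single-cell transcriptomic readouts for mapping cellular reprogramming.
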