Addgene plasmid #120505: EF1a_MYC deltaMBII_P2A_Hygro_Barcode
Purpose: Barcoded lentiviral vector to express c-MYC deltaMBII in mammalian cells under control of EF1a promoter. Barcoded for transcript detection in single cell RNA-seq.
Depositing lab: Prashant Mali. Depositing organization: University of California, San Diego (UCSD). Publication: Mapping Cellular Reprogramming via Pooled Overexpression Screens with Paired Fitness and Single-Cell RNA-Sequencing Readout. Parekh U, Wu Y, Zhao D, Worlikar A, Shah N, Zhang K, Mali P. Cell Syst. 2018 Nov 12. pii: S2405-4712(18)30433-2. doi: 10.1016/j.cels.2018.10.008. PubMed 30448000.
Backbone
  Vector backbone: Unknown
  Backbone size w/o insert (bp): 9514
  Vector type: Lentiviral
  Selectable markers: Hygromycin
Growth in bacteria
  Bacterial resistance: Ampicillin, 100 μg/mL
  Growth temperature: 37°C
  Growth strain: Stbl3
  Copy number: High Copy
Gene/Insert
  Gene/Insert name: c-MYC deltaMBII
  Species: H. sapiens (human)
  Insert size (bp): 1287
  Mutation: Deletion of MYC Box II domain
  Entrez Gene: MYC (a.k.a. MRTL, MYCC, bHLHe39, c-Myc)
  Promoter: EF1a
  Cloning method: Gibson Cloning
  Sequencing primers: 5′ 5'-ttctcaagcctcagacagtgg-3'
Terms and licenses: Academic/Nonprofit Terms; Industry Terms: Not Available to Industry
Depositor comments: 5' cloning site: BamHI (not destroyed), 3' cloning site: BamHI (not destroyed).
How to cite: EF1a_MYC deltaMBII_P2A_Hygro_Barcode was a gift from Prashant Mali (Addgene plasmid # 120505 ; http://n2t.net/addgene:120505 ; RRID:Addgene_120505)
