>Addgene plasmid #120505 | EF1a_MYC deltaMBII_P2A_Hygro_Barcode | depositor partial sequence | sequence record 228883 | c-MYC deltaMBII gene
ATGCCCCTCAACGTTAGCTTCACCAACAGGAACTATGACCTCGACTACGACTCGGTGCAGCCGTATTTCT
ACTGCGACGAGGAGGAGAACTTCTACCAGCAGCAGCAGCAGAGCGAGCTGCAGCCCCCGGCGCCCAGCGA
GGATATCTGGAAGAAATTCGAGCTGCTGCCCACCCCGCCCCTGTCCCCTAGCCGCCGCTCCGGGCTCTGC
TCGCCCTCCTACGTTGCGGTCACACCCTTCTCCCTTCGGGGAGACAACGACGGCGGTGGCGGGAGCTTCT
CCACGGCCGACCAGCTGGAGATGGTGACCGAGCTGCTGGGAGGAGACATGGTGAACCAGAGTTTCATCTG
CGACCCGGACGACGAGACCTTCATCAAAAACATCGGATCAGGTAGCGGTCTCGTCTCAGAGAAGCTGGCC
TCCTACCAGGCTGCGCGCAAAGACAGCGGCAGCCCGAACCCCGCCCGCGGCCACAGCGTCTGCTCCACCT
CCAGCTTGTACCTGCAGGATCTGAGCGCCGCCGCCTCAGAGTGCATCGACCCCTCGGTGGTCTTCCCCTA
CCCTCTCAACGACAGCAGCTCGCCCAAGTCCTGCGCCTCGCAAGACTCCAGCGCCTTCTCTCCGTCCTCG
GATTCTCTGCTCTCCTCGACGGAGTCCTCCCCGCAGGGCAGCCCCGAGCCCCTGGTGCTCCATGAGGAGA
CACCGCCCACCACCAGCAGCGACTCTGAGGAGGAACAAGAAGATGAGGAAGAAATCGATGTTGTTTCTGT
GGAAAAGAGGCAGGCTCCTGGCAAAAGGTCAGAGTCTGGATCACCTTCTGCTGGAGGCCACAGCAAACCT
CCTCACAGCCCACTGGTCCTCAAGAGGTGCCACGTCTCCACACATCAGCACAACTACGCAGCGCCTCCCT
CCACTCGGAAGGACTATCCTGCTGCCAAGAGGGTCAAGTTGGACAGTGTCAGAGTCCTGAGACAGATCAG
CAACAACCGAAAATGCACCAGCCCCAGGTCCTCGGACACCGAGGAGAATGTCAAGAGGCGAACACACAAC
GTCTTGGAGCGCCAGAGGAGGAACGAGCTAAAACGGAGCTTTTTTGCCCTGCGTGACCAGATCCCGGAGT
TGGAAAACAATGAAAAGGCCCCCAAGGTAGTTATCCTTAAAAAAGCCACAGCATACATCCTGTCCGTCCA
AGCAGAGGAGCAAAAGCTCATTTCTGAAGAGGACTTGTTGCGGAAACGACGAGAACAGTTGAAACACAAA
CTTGAACAGCTACGGAACTCTTGTGCG
