>Addgene plasmid #120505 | EF1a_MYC deltaMBII_P2A_Hygro_Barcode | depositor partial sequence | sequence record 228884 | c-MYC deltaMBII barcode
ACATTCACTACTCGTTTATT
